Addgene plasmid #13665: pLNCX chick src
Depositing lab: Joan Brugge. Depositing organization: Harvard Medical School.
Backbone
  Vector backbone: pLNCX
  Backbone manufacturer: BD Biosciences
  Backbone size w/o insert (bp): 6600
  Vector type: Mammalian Expression, Retroviral
  Selectable markers: Neomycin (select with G418)
Growth in bacteria
  Bacterial resistance: Ampicillin, 100 μg/mL
  Growth temperature: 37°C
  Growth strain: DH5alpha
  Copy number: High Copy
Gene/Insert
  Gene/Insert name: Src (alt name: v-src sarcoma viral oncogene)
  Species: G. gallus (chicken)
  Insert size (bp): 1900
  Entrez Gene: SRC (a.k.a. PP60C-SCR, SDR, c-src)
  Cloning method: Restriction Enzyme; 5′ cloning site ClaI (not destroyed); 3′ cloning site ClaI (not destroyed)
  Sequencing primers: 5′ LNCX primer
Terms and licenses: Academic/Nonprofit Terms; Industry Terms: Not Available to Industry
How to cite: pLNCX chick src was a gift from Joan Brugge (Addgene plasmid # 13665 ; http://n2t.net/addgene:13665 ; RRID:Addgene_13665)
