[The description below was written by a language model from this plasmid's Addgene catalogue record.]
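Description:
pLNCX chick src is a retroviral mammalian expression plasmid built on the pLNCX backbone (about 6.6 kb without insert), carrying a roughly 1.9 kb chicken (Gallus gallus) Src insert. The insert was cloned with ClaI at both the 5′ and 3′ ends, and both sites remain intact, so the fragment can be excised with a single enzyme. Because the same site flanks both ends, orientation is not enforced by the cloning strategy. The record links the insert to the cellular SRC gene (c-src) while also listing "v-src sarcoma viral oncogene" as an alternative name. It does not describe any mutations, tags or fusion partners, so whether the sequence is strictly wild-type c-Src cannot be confirmed from the fields given.

In bacteria the plasmid is maintained at high copy number under ampicillin selection. In mammalian cells, neomycin resistance allows selection of stably transduced or transfected populations with G418. No feature table is provided, so the regulatory elements are not explicitly recorded. As generally understood, the pLNCX design places a neomycin resistance gene under control of the 5′ retroviral LTR, followed by an internal CMV promoter that drives the cloned gene, with a packaging signal that lets the transcript be encapsidated when the plasmid is introduced into a retroviral packaging cell line. The resulting replication-defective virus integrates the cassette into dividing target cells. The construct is therefore suited to stable expression of the Src non-receptor tyrosine kinase, for example in studies of signalling, adhesion or cell transformation, although the record does not specify a particular application.
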