>Addgene plasmid #13665 | pLNCX chick src | addgene partial sequence | sequence record 19914 | LNCX 5'-AGCTCGTTTAGTGAACCGTCAGATC-3'
GCTGTTTTGACCTCATAGAAGACACCGGGACCGATCCAGCCTCCGCGGCCCCAAGCTTATCGATAAGCTG
ATCCCCTGTTTTGCCCTTAGACTATTCAAGTTGCCTCTGTGGATTAGGGCTGGAGGCAGCTCGGATGGTC
TGACGGCCAGATAAGGCAGGAAAGACAGCTATTGGTAATTGTGAAATACGCTTTTGTCTGTGTGCTGCAG
GAGCTGAGCTGACTCTGCTGGTGGCCTCGCGTACCACTGTGGCCAGGCGGTAGCTGGGACGTGCAGCCGA
CCACCATGGGGAGCAGCAAGAGCAAGCCCAAGGACCCCAGCCAGCGCCGGCGCAGCCTGGAGCCACCCGA
CAGCACCCACCACGGGGGATTCCCAGCCTCGCAGACCCCCAACAAGACAGCAGCCCCCGACACGCACCGC
ACCCCCAGCCGCTCCTTTGGGACCGTGGCCACCGAGCCCAAGCTCTTCGGGGGCTTCAACACTTCTGACA
CCGTCACGTCGCCGCAGCGTGCCGGGGCACTGGCTGGCGGCGTCACCACTTTCGTGGCTCTCTATGACTA
CGAGTCCCGGACTGAAACGGACTTGTCCTTCAAGAAAGGAGAACGCCTGCAGATTGTCAACAACACGGAA
GGTGACTGGTGGCTGGCTCATTCCCTCACTACAGGACAGACGGGCTACATCCCCAGTAACTATGTCGCGC
CCTCAGACTCCATCCAGGCTGAAGAGTGGTACTTTGGGAAGATCACTCGTCGGGAGTCCGAGCGGCTGCT
GCTC
